Addgene plasmid #132536: Dynein-2_complex
Purpose: Full length human (Hs) IFT dynein (dynein-2) complex for Sf9 expression. Contains His-ZZ-TEV-SNAPf-HC, WDR60, WDR34-Strep, LIC3, TCTEX-1, TCTEX1D2, LC8-1, LC8-2, TCTEX-3, Rbl-1, Rbl-2, LC8-like.
Depositing lab: Andrew Carter. Depositing organization: MRC Laboratory of Molecular Biology. Publication: Structure of the dynein-2 complex and its assembly with intraflagellar transport trains. Toropova K, Zalyte R, Mukhopadhyay AG, Mladenov M, Carter AP, Roberts AJ. Nat Struct Mol Biol. 2019 Aug 26. pii: 10.1038/s41594-019-0286-y. doi: 10.1038/s41594-019-0286-y. PubMed 31451806.
Backbone
  Vector backbone: pACEBac1
  Backbone manufacturer: Geneva Biotech
  Backbone size w/o insert (bp): 3000
  Total vector size (bp): 31586
  Vector type: Insect Expression
Growth in bacteria
  Bacterial resistance: Gentamicin, 10 μg/mL
  Growth temperature: 37°C
  Growth strain: DH5alpha
  Copy number: Unknown
Gene/Insert 1
  Gene/Insert name: DYNC2H1 (alt names: Dynein 2 Heavy chain 1; DHC2)
  Species: H. sapiens (human)
  Insert size (bp): 12921
  Mutation: Codon optimised for Sf9 expression
  Entrez Gene: DYNC2H1 (a.k.a. ATD3, DHC1b, DHC2, DNCH2, DYH1B, SRPS2B, SRTD3, hdhc11)
  Tag / fusion protein: 8x His (N terminal on insert); ZZ (N terminal on insert); Linker-TEV-linker-TEV (N terminal on insert); SNAPf (N terminal on insert)
Gene/Insert 2
  Gene/Insert name: DYNC2LI1 (alt names: LIC3; Cytoplasmic Dynein 2 Light Intermediate Chain 1; D2LIC)
  Species: H. sapiens (human)
  Insert size (bp): 1056
  Mutation: Codon optimised for Sf9 expression
  Entrez Gene: DYNC2LI1 (a.k.a. CGI-60, D2LIC, LIC3)
Gene/Insert 3
  Gene/Insert name: WDR34 (alt name: WD repeat-containing protein 34)
  Species: H. sapiens (human)
  Insert size (bp): 1695
  Mutation: Codon optimised for Sf9 expression
  Entrez Gene: WDR34 (a.k.a. DIC5, FAP133, SRTD11, bA216B9.3)
  Tag / fusion protein: Strep (C terminal on insert)
Gene/Insert 4
  Gene/Insert name: WDR60 (alt name: WD repeat-containing protein 60)
  Species: H. sapiens (human)
  Insert size (bp): 3201
  Mutation: Codon optimised for Sf9 expression
  Entrez Gene: WDR60 (a.k.a. FAP163, SRPS6, SRTD8)
Gene/Insert 5
  Gene/Insert name: DYNLL1 (alt names: LC8-1; Dynein Light Chain LC8-Type 1; HDLC1)
  Species: H. sapiens (human)
  Insert size (bp): 270
  Mutation: Codon optimised for Sf9 expression
  Entrez Gene: DYNLL1 (a.k.a. DLC1, DLC8, DNCL1, DNCLC1, LC8, LC8a, PIN, hdlc1)
Gene/Insert 6
  Gene/Insert name: DYNLL2 (alt names: LC8-2; Dynein Light Chain LC8-Type 2; DLC2)
  Species: H. sapiens (human)
  Insert size (bp): 270
  Mutation: Codon optimised for Sf9 expression
  Entrez Gene: DYNLL2 (a.k.a. DNCL1B, Dlc2, RSPH22)
Gene/Insert 7
  Gene/Insert name: DYNLRB1 (alt names: Rbl-1; Roadblock-1; RB-1)
  Insert size (bp): 291
  Mutation: Codon optimised for Sf9 expression
  Entrez Gene: DYNLRB1 (a.k.a. BITH, BLP, DNCL2A, DNLC2A, ROBLD1)
Gene/Insert 8
  Gene/Insert name: DYNLRB2 (alt names: Roadblock-2; Rbl-2; RB-2)
  Species: H. sapiens (human)
  Insert size (bp): 291
  Mutation: Codon optimised for Sf9 expression
  Entrez Gene: DYNLRB2 (a.k.a. DNCL2B, DNLC2B, ROBLD2)
Gene/Insert 9
  Gene/Insert name: DYNLT1 (alt name: TCTEX-1)
  Species: H. sapiens (human)
  Insert size (bp): 342
  Mutation: Codon optimised for Sf9 expression
  Entrez Gene: DYNLT1 (a.k.a. CW-1, TCTEL1, tctex-1)
Gene/Insert 10
  Gene/Insert name: TCTEX1D2 (alt name: Tctex1 domain-containing protein 2)
  Species: H. sapiens (human)
  Insert size (bp): 429
  Mutation: Codon optimised for Sf9 expression
  Entrez Gene: TCTEX1D2 (a.k.a. SRTD17)
Gene/Insert 11
  Gene/Insert name: DYNLT3 (alt name: TCTEX-3)
  Species: H. sapiens (human)
  Insert size (bp): 351
  Mutation: Codon optimised for Sf9 expression
  Entrez Gene: DYNLT3 (a.k.a. RP3, TCTE1L, TCTEX1L)
Gene/Insert 12
  Gene/Insert name: LC8-like (alt name: LOC392067)
  Species: H. sapiens (human)
  Insert size (bp): 894
  Mutation: Codon optimised for Sf9 expression
  Entrez Gene: LOC392067
Resource information
  A portion of this plasmid was derived from a plasmid made by: Cloned from genes synthesised by Epoch, codon optised for insect cell expression.
Terms and licenses: Academic/Nonprofit Terms; Industry Terms: Not Available to Industry
Depositor comments: Cloned by Ruta Zalyte in Andrew Carter's lab. For cloning strategy, please refer to the Methods section of Toropova et al 2019.
How to cite: Dynein-2_complex was a gift from Andrew Carter (Addgene plasmid # 132536 ; http://n2t.net/addgene:132536 ; RRID:Addgene_132536)
