[The description below was written by a language model from this plasmid's Addgene catalogue record and pLannotate feature annotations shown in this document.]
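Description:
Dynein-2_complex is a 31.6 kb insect-cell expression plasmid built on the pACEBac1 backbone, a baculovirus transfer (MultiBac-type) vector, and it carries all subunits of the full-length human intraflagellar transport dynein (dynein-2) for co-expression in Sf9 cells. It is propagated in E. coli through a high-copy ColE1/pUC-type origin and selected with gentamicin via the GmR acetyltransferase gene driven by the Pc integron promoter. The gentamicin marker and the whole expression array lie between the Tn7R and Tn7L ends. This arrangement allows Tn7 transposition of the cargo into a baculoviral bacmid to generate recombinant virus. A single loxP site, normally used for Cre-mediated fusion with donor plasmids, is also present.

The payload is twelve tandem expression cassettes in the same orientation, each with its own polyhedrin promoter and SV40 polyadenylation signal. All genes were synthesised and codon-optimised for Sf9 expression. The first cassette encodes the heavy chain DYNC2H1 with an N-terminal 8xHis tag, a ZZ (protein A-derived IgG-binding) tag, TEV protease sites and SNAPf, so the protein can be affinity purified, released by tag cleavage and covalently labelled with a fluorophore. The following cassettes encode DYNC2LI1 (LIC3), WDR34 with a C-terminal Strep tag, WDR60, DYNLL1 and DYNLL2 (LC8-1 and LC8-2), DYNLRB1 and DYNLRB2 (Roadblock-1 and Roadblock-2), DYNLT1 (TCTEX-1), TCTEX1D2 and DYNLT3 (TCTEX-3). The final cassette has no annotated coding feature in the table, but its position and the size of the gap fit the catalogued LC8-like (LOC392067) insert. The small "large T antigen" and "SET1" fragment calls are probably annotation artefacts of the terminator and backbone regions. The construct is used to produce the recombinant dynein-2 complex from a single baculovirus for structural and biochemical studies.
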