Features (pLannotate 1.2.2; 56 found; start..end, strand, type, name):
    148..736     +  rep_origin     ori: high-copy-number ColE1/pMB1/pBR322/pUC origin of replication
    871..1094    -  mobile_element Tn7R: mini-Tn7 element (right end of the Tn7 transposon) Tn7
   1161..1694    -  CDS            GmR: gentamycin acetyltransferase; aacC1; confers resistance to gentamycin
   1883..1911    -  promoter       Pc promoter: intI1 (promoter lies within the coding sequence); class 1 integron promoter
   1982..2015    +  protein_bind   loxP: Cre-mediated recombination occurs in the 8-bp core sequence (GCATACAT). Cre recombinase
   2132..2220    +  promoter       polyhedrin promoter: polh from Autographa californica; promoter for the baculovirus polyhedrin gene
   2349..2699    +  CDS            spa (fragment): SPA_STAAU - Experimental evidence at protein level: Swiss-Prot protein existence level 1. Plays a role in the inhibition of the host innate and adaptive immune responses. Possesses five immunoglobulin-binding domains that capture both the fragment crystallizable region (Fc region) and the Fab region (part of Ig that identifies antigen) of immunoglobulins (By similarity). In turn, Staphylococcus aureus is protected from phagocytic killing via inhibition of Ig Fc region. In addition, the host elicited B-cell response is prevented due to a decrease of antibody-secreting cell proliferation that en
   2814..3356    +  CDS            SNAP-tag®: human O6-alkylguanine-DNA-alkyltransferase variant that forms covalent bonds with benzylguanine derivatives fast-reacting variant, optimized for mammalian expression
   3432..16349   +  CDS            DYNC2H1: DYHC2_HUMAN - Also known as DHC1B, DHC2, DNCH2, DYH1B, KIAA1997. Experimental evidence at protein level: Swiss-Prot protein existence level 1. May function as a motor for intraflagellar retrograde transport. Functions in cilia biogenesis. May play a role in transport between endoplasmic reticulum and Golgi or organization of the Golgi in cells (By similarity). From Homo sapiens (Human).
  16396..16479   +  CDS            large T antigen (fragment): large T antigen from SV40 (simian virus 40)
  16502..16623   +  polyA_signal   SV40 poly(A) signal: SV40 polyadenylation signal
  16716..16804   +  promoter       polyhedrin promoter: polh from Autographa californica; promoter for the baculovirus polyhedrin gene
  16852..17904   +  CDS            DYNC2LI1: DC2L1_HUMAN - Also known as D2LIC From Homo sapiens (Human).
  17951..18034   +  CDS            large T antigen (fragment): large T antigen from SV40 (simian virus 40)
  18057..18178   +  polyA_signal   SV40 poly(A) signal: SV40 polyadenylation signal
  18271..18359   +  promoter       polyhedrin promoter: polh from Autographa californica; promoter for the baculovirus polyhedrin gene
  18407..20014   +  CDS            DYNC2I2: DC2I2_HUMAN - Also known as WDR34. Experimental evidence at protein level: Swiss-Prot protein existence level 1. Acts as a negative regulator of the Toll-like and IL-1R receptor signaling pathways. Inhibits the MAP3K7-induced NF-kappa-B activation pathway. Inhibits MAP3K7 phosphorylation at 'Thr-184' and 'Thr-187' upon Il-1 beta stimulation. From Homo sapiens (Human).
  20145..20228   +  CDS            large T antigen (fragment): large T antigen from SV40 (simian virus 40)
  20251..20372   +  polyA_signal   SV40 poly(A) signal: SV40 polyadenylation signal
  20463..20553   +  promoter       polyhedrin promoter: polh from Autographa californica; promoter for the baculovirus polyhedrin gene
  20601..23798   +  CDS            DYNC2I1: DC2I1_HUMAN - Also known as WDR60. Experimental evidence at protein level: Swiss-Prot protein existence level 1. Acts as one of several non-catalytic accessory components of the cytoplasmic dynein 2 complex (dynein-2 complex), a motor protein complex that drives the movement of cargos along microtubules within cilia and flagella in concert with the intraflagellar transport (IFT) system (PubMed:23910462, PubMed:25205765, PubMed:31451806, PubMed:29742051). DYNC2I1 plays a major role in retrograde ciliary protein trafficking in cilia and flagella (PubMed:29742051, PubMed:30320547, PubMed:30649997
  23845..23928   +  CDS            large T antigen (fragment): large T antigen from SV40 (simian virus 40)
  23951..24072   +  polyA_signal   SV40 poly(A) signal: SV40 polyadenylation signal
  24167..24255   +  promoter       polyhedrin promoter: polh from Autographa californica; promoter for the baculovirus polyhedrin gene
  24303..24569   +  CDS            DYNLL1 (sequence withheld): DYL1_BOVIN - Also known as DNCL1. Experimental evidence at protein level: Swiss-Prot protein existence level 1. Regulates apoptotic activities of BCL2L11 by sequestering it to microtubules. Upon apoptotic stimuli the BCL2L11-DYNLL1 complex dissociates from cytoplasmic dynein and translocates to mitochondria and sequesters BCL2 thus neutralizing its antiapoptotic activity (By similarity). From Bos taurus (Bovine).
  24616..24699   +  CDS            large T antigen (fragment): large T antigen from SV40 (simian virus 40)
  24722..24843   +  polyA_signal   SV40 poly(A) signal: SV40 polyadenylation signal
  24935..25024   +  promoter       polyhedrin promoter: polh from Autographa californica; promoter for the baculovirus polyhedrin gene
  25072..25338   +  CDS            DYNLL2: DYL2_HUMAN - Also known as DLC2. Experimental evidence at protein level: Swiss-Prot protein existence level 1. Acts as one of several non-catalytic accessory components of the cytoplasmic dynein 1 complex that are thought to be involved in linking dynein to cargos and to adapter proteins that regulate dynein function. Cytoplasmic dynein 1 acts as a motor for the intracellular retrograde motility of vesicles and organelles along microtubules. May play a role in changing or maintaining the spatial distribution of cytoskeletal structures (By similarity). From Homo sapiens (Human).
  25385..25468   +  CDS            large T antigen (fragment): large T antigen from SV40 (simian virus 40)
  25491..25612   +  polyA_signal   SV40 poly(A) signal: SV40 polyadenylation signal
  25704..25793   +  promoter       polyhedrin promoter: polh from Autographa californica; promoter for the baculovirus polyhedrin gene
  25841..26128   +  CDS            DYNLRB1 (sequence withheld): DLRB1_HUMAN - Also known as BITH, DNCL2A, DNLC2A, ROBLD1. Experimental evidence at protein level: Swiss-Prot protein existence level 1. Acts as one of several non-catalytic accessory components of the cytoplasmic dynein 1 complex that are thought to be involved in linking dynein to cargos and to adapter proteins that regulate dynein function. Cytoplasmic dynein 1 acts as a motor for the intracellular retrograde motility of vesicles and organelles along microtubules. From Homo sapiens (Human).
  26175..26258   +  CDS            large T antigen (fragment): large T antigen from SV40 (simian virus 40)
  26281..26402   +  polyA_signal   SV40 poly(A) signal: SV40 polyadenylation signal
  26497..26585   +  promoter       polyhedrin promoter: polh from Autographa californica; promoter for the baculovirus polyhedrin gene
  26633..26920   +  CDS            DYNLRB2: DLRB2_HUMAN - Also known as DNCL2B, DNLC2B, ROBLD2. Experimental evidence at protein level: Swiss-Prot protein existence level 1. Acts as one of several non-catalytic accessory components of the cytoplasmic dynein 1 complex that are thought to be involved in linking dynein to cargos and to adapter proteins that regulate dynein function. Cytoplasmic dynein 1 acts as a motor for the intracellular retrograde motility of vesicles and organelles along microtubules. From Homo sapiens (Human).
  26967..27050   +  CDS            large T antigen (fragment): large T antigen from SV40 (simian virus 40)
  27073..27194   +  polyA_signal   SV40 poly(A) signal: SV40 polyadenylation signal
  27289..27377   +  promoter       polyhedrin promoter: polh from Autographa californica; promoter for the baculovirus polyhedrin gene
  27425..27763   +  CDS            DYNLT1 (sequence withheld): DYLT1_BOVIN - Also known as TCTEL, TCTEX-1, TCTEX1. Experimental evidence at protein level: Swiss-Prot protein existence level 1. Plays a role in neuronal morphogenesis; the function is independent of cytoplasmic dynein and seems to be coupled to regulation of the actin cytoskeleton by enhancing Rac1 activity. The function in neurogenesis may be regulated by association with a G-protein beta- gamma dimer. May function as a receptor-independent activator of heterotrimeric G-protein signaling; the activation appears to be independent of a nucleotide exchange. Plays a role in regulating neurogene
  27810..27893   +  CDS            large T antigen (fragment): large T antigen from SV40 (simian virus 40)
  27916..28037   +  polyA_signal   SV40 poly(A) signal: SV40 polyadenylation signal
  28130..28218   +  promoter       polyhedrin promoter: polh from Autographa californica; promoter for the baculovirus polyhedrin gene
  28266..28691   +  CDS            DYNLT2B: DYT2B_HUMAN - Also known as TCTEX1D2 From Homo sapiens (Human).
  28738..28821   +  CDS            large T antigen (fragment): large T antigen from SV40 (simian virus 40)
  28844..28965   +  polyA_signal   SV40 poly(A) signal: SV40 polyadenylation signal
  29058..29146   +  promoter       polyhedrin promoter: polh from Autographa californica; promoter for the baculovirus polyhedrin gene
  29194..29541   +  CDS            DYNLT3: DYLT3_HUMAN - Also known as TCTE1L, TCTE1XL. Experimental evidence at protein level: Swiss-Prot protein existence level 1. Acts as one of several non-catalytic accessory components of the cytoplasmic dynein 1 complex that are thought to be involved in linking dynein to cargos and to adapter proteins that regulate dynein function. Cytoplasmic dynein 1 acts as a motor for the intracellular retrograde motility of vesicles and organelles along microtubules. Probably binds BUB3 as part of transport cargo. Required for the efficient progression through mitosis (By similarity). From Homo sapiens (Hum
  29588..29671   +  CDS            large T antigen (fragment): large T antigen from SV40 (simian virus 40)
  29694..29815   +  polyA_signal   SV40 poly(A) signal: SV40 polyadenylation signal
  29908..29996   +  promoter       polyhedrin promoter: polh from Autographa californica; promoter for the baculovirus polyhedrin gene
  30981..31064   +  CDS            large T antigen (fragment): large T antigen from SV40 (simian virus 40)
  31087..31208   +  polyA_signal   SV40 poly(A) signal: SV40 polyadenylation signal
  31287..31336   +  CDS            SET1 (fragment): solubility-enhancement tag derived from T7 phage gene 10B
  31379..31544   -  mobile_element Tn7L: mini-Tn7 element (left end of the Tn7 transposon) Tn7
>Addgene plasmid #132536 | Dynein-2_complex | addgene full sequence | sequence record 270901 | Addgene NGS Result
TATACTTTAGATTGATTTAAAACTTCATTTTTAATTTAAAAGGATCTAGGTGAAGATCCTTTTTGATAAT
CTCATGACCAAAATCCCTTAACGTGAGTTTTCGTTCCACTGAGCGTCAGACCCCGTAGAAAAGATCAAAG
GATCTTCTTGAGATCCTTTTTTTCTGCGCGTAATCTGCTGCTTGCAAACAAAAAAACCACCGCTACCAGC
GGTGGTTTGTTTGCCGGATCAAGAGCTACCAACTCTTTTTCCGAAGGTAACTGGCTTCAGCAGAGCGCAG
ATACCAAATACTGTTCTTCTAGTGTAGCCGTAGTTAGGCCACCACTTCAAGAACTCTGTAGCACCGCCTA
CATACCTCGCTCTGCTAATCCTGTTACCAGTGGCTGCTGCCAGTGGCGATAAGTCGTGTCTTACCGGGTT
GGACTCAAGACGATAGTTACCGGATAAGGCGCAGCGGTCGGGCTGAACGGGGGGTTCGTGCACACAGCCC
AGCTTGGAGCGAACGACCTACACCGAACTGAGATACCTACAGCGTGAGCTATGAGAAAGCGCCACGCTTC
CCGAAGGGAGAAAGGCGGACAGGTATCCGGTAAGCGGCAGGGTCGGAACAGGAGAGCGCACGAGGGAGCT
TCCAGGGGGAAACGCCTGGTATCTTTATAGTCCTGTCGGGTTTCGCCACCTCTGACTTGAGCGTCGATTT
TTGTGATGCTCGTCAGGGGGGCGGAGCCTATGGAAAAACGCCAGCAACGCGGCCTTTTTACGGTTCCTGG
CCTTTTGCTGGCCTTTTGCTCACATGTTCTTTCCTGCGTTATCCCCTGATTGACTTGGGTCGCTCTTCCT
GTGGATGCGCAGATGCCCTGCGTAAGCGGGTGTGGGCGGACAATAAAGTCTTAAACTGAACAAAATAGAT
CTAAACTATGACAATAAAGTCTTAAACTAGACAGAATAGTTGTAAACTGAAATCAGTCCAGTTATGCTGT
GAAAAAGCATACTGGACTTTTGTTATGGCTAAAGCAAACTCTTCATTTTCTGAAGTGCAAATTGCCCGTC
GTATTAAAGAGGGGCGTGGCCAAGGGCATGTAAAGACTATATTCGCGGCGTTGTGACAATTTACCGAACA
ACTCCGCGGCCGGGAAGCCGATCTCGGCTTGAACGAATTGTTAGGTGGCGGTACTTGGGTCGATATCAAA
GTGCATCACTTCTTCCCGTATGCCCAACTTTGTATAGAGAGCCACTGCGGGATCGTCACCGTAATCTGCT
TGCACGTAGATCACATAAGCACCAAGCGCGTTGGCCTCATGCTTGAGGAGATTGATGAGCGCGGTGGCAA
TGCCCTGCCTCCGGTGCTCGCCGGAGACTGCGAGATCATAGATATAGATCTCACTACGCGGCTGCTCAAA
CTTGGGCAGAACGTAAGCCGCGAGAGCGCCAACAACCGCTTCTTGGTCGAAGGCAGCAAGCGCGATGAAT
GTCTTACTACGGAGCAAGTTCCCGAGGTAATCGGAGTCCGGCTGATGTTGGGAGTAGGTGGCTACGTCTC
CGAACTCACGACCGAAAAGATCAAGAGCAGCCCGCATGGATTTGACTTGGTCAGGGCCGAGCCTACATGT
GCGAATGATGCCCATACTTGAGCCACCTAACTTTGTTTTAGGGCGACTGCCCTGCTGCGTAACATCGTTG
CTGCTGCGTAACATCGTTGCTGCTCCATAACATCAAACATCGACCCACGGCGTAACGCGCTTGCTGCTTG
GATGCCCGAGGCATAGACTGTACAAAAAAACAGTCATAACAAGCCATGAAAACCGCCACTGCGCCGTTAC
CACCGCTGCGTTCGGTCAAGGTTCTGGACCAGTTGCGTGAGCGCATACGCTACTTGCATTACAGTTTACG
AACCGAACAGGCTTATGTCAACTGGGTTCGTGCCTTCATCCGTTTCCACGGTGTGCGTCACCCGGCAACC
TTGGGCAGCAGCGAAGTCGCCATAACTTCGTATAGCATACATTATACGAAGTTATCTGTAACTATAACGG
TCCTAAGGTAGCGACGTTTAAACATCCACCATTTGACCCTTCGGCGATGTACTGTGTATAACTGACATAT
GCGTCTATTTGATGCTGTGAAGATACCGCCAATGGAGATAATTAAAATGATAACCATCTCGCAAATAAAT
AAGTATTTTACTGTTTTCGTAACAGTTTTGTAATAAAAAAACCTATAAATATTCCGGATTATTCATACCG
TCCCACCATCGGGCGCGGATCCTCAACATGTCTTACTATCACCACCACCATCACCACCATCACGGTTCAA
TGTGCATGGCTGGCCTCGCCCAGCACGACGAAGCTGTTGACAATAAGTTCAACAAGGAACAGCAGAACGC
TTTCTACGAAATCCTCCACCTGCCAAACCTCAACGAAGAACAGCGCAACGCATTCATCCAATCACTGAAG
GACGACCCATCCCAATCCGCAAACCTGTTGGCCGAAGCAAAGAAGCTGAACGACGCTCAGGCTCCCAAAG
TGGACAATAAGTTCAATAAAGAGCAGCAGAACGCCTTCTATGAGATTCTGCACTTGCCTAACCTGAACGA
GGAACAGCGCAATGCTTTCATCCAGTCTCTGAAGGATGATCCATCACAGAGCGCTAATTTGCTGGCCGAG
GCCAAGAAGCTCAATGATGCTCAAGCTCCCAAGGTGGATGCTAACTCCGCCGGAAAGTCCACTGACTACG
ACATCCCTACAACTGCAAGCGAGAACCTCTACTTCCAAGGCGACTATGACATCCCAACTACAGAGAATCT
CTATTTCCAGGGTGACAAAGACTGCGAAATGAAGCGCACCACCCTGGATAGCCCTCTGGGCAAGCTGGAA
CTGTCTGGGTGCGAACAGGGCCTGCACCGTATCATCTTCCTGGGCAAAGGAACATCTGCCGCCGACGCCG
TGGAAGTGCCTGCCCCAGCCGCCGTGCTGGGCGGACCAGAGCCACTGATGCAGGCCACCGCCTGGCTCAA
CGCCTACTTTCACCAGCCTGAGGCCATCGAGGAGTTCCCTGTGCCAGCCCTGCACCACCCAGTGTTCCAG
CAGGAGAGCTTTACCCGCCAGGTGCTGTGGAAACTGCTGAAAGTGGTGAAGTTCGGAGAGGTCATCAGCT
ACAGCCACCTGGCCGCCCTGGCCGGCAATCCCGCCGCCACCGCCGCCGTGAAAACCGCCCTGAGCGGAAA
TCCCGTGCCCATTCTGATCCCCTGCCACCGGGTGGTGCAGGGCGACCTGGACGTGGGGGGCTACGAGGGC
GGGCTCGCCGTGAAAGAGTGGCTGCTGGCCCACGAGGGCCACAGACTGGGCAAGCCTGGGCTGGGTGGTT
CTCTTGAGGTGCTCTTTCAGGGACCCGATTATGATATCCCTACGACTCTTGAGGTGCTCTTTCAGGGACC
CGCTAACGGAACCGCTGACGTGAGAAAACTGTTCATCTTCACTACCACTCAGAACTACTTTGGCTTGATG
AGCGAATTGTGGGATCAGCCCCTGTTGTGCAACTGCCTCGAAATCAACAATTTCCTCGATGATGGAAACC
AAATGCTGCTGAGGGTGCAGAGATCCGATGCCGGAATTTCTTTCTCAAATACCATCGAGTTTGGCGACAC
AAAGGACAAGGTGCTCGTGTTCTTCAAACTGAGGCCTGAAGTCATCACAGATGAAAACCTGCACGACAAC
ATCCTGGTGTCTTCTATGTTGGAGAGCCCTATCTCTTCTCTCTATCAAGCTGTCAGGCAGGTGTTCGCTC
CAATGCTGCTGAAAGACCAGGAGTGGAGCAGAAACTTTGATCCCAAGCTCCAAAACCTGCTGAGCGAACT
GGAGGCAGGTTTGGGTATCGTGCTGCGCAGATCAGACACTAATCTCACTAAGCTCAAGTTCAAGGAGGAC
GACACCAGGGGCATTTTGACACCCTCAGACGAGTTTCAGTTCTGGATTGAGCAAGCCCACAGGGGCAATA
AGCAGATTAGCAAGGAACGCGCTAACTACTTCAAGGAACTGTTCGAAACCATCGCTAGAGAGTTCTACAA
TCTCGACTCTTTGAGCCTCCTGGAGGTTGTGGACTTGGTCGAAACAACTCAGGATGTCGTCGATGACGTG
TGGAGGCAGACCGAACACGATCACTACCCCGAATCAAGGATGCTCCACCTGCTCGACATCATCGGTGGTT
CCTTTGGAAGATTTGTGCAGAAGAAGCTCGGCACACTGAACCTGTGGGAGGACCCTTACTACCTGGTGAA
AGAATCTCTGAAGGCTGGCATTTCTATCTGCGAGCAATGGGTTATCGTCTGCAATCACCTGACAGGCCAG
GTGTGGCAACGCTACGTGCCACATCCCTGGAAGAATGAGAAGTACTTTCCAGAAACTCTGGATAAGCTCG
GTAAGCGCCTGGAGGAGGTCCTGGCTATCAGAACAATCCACGAAAAGTTTCTGTACTTTCTCCCTGCCTC
TGAGGAGAAAATCATCTGCTTGACCAGAGTCTTCGAACCTTTTACAGGTCTGAACCCCGTGCAGTACAAT
CCCTACACTGAGCCTTTGTGGAAGGCAGCCGTTAGCCAATACGAAAAGATTATCGCTCCCGCTGAGCAGA
AAATCGCTGGCAAGCTGAAGAATTACATCAGCGAAATTCAGGACAGCCCTCAACAGCTGCTCCAGGCATT
CCTGAAGTATAAGGAACTCGTCAAAAGACCTACTATCTCCAAGGAACTGATGCTCGAACGCGAGACTTTG
TTGGCCAGGTTGGTGGACTCCATCAAAGATTTCAGGTTGGACTTTGAGAATAGGTGCAGGGGTATCCCAG
GTGATGCTTCAGGACCTCTGTCCGGTAAGAATTTGTCCGAGGTCGTGAACTCTATCGTCTGGGTTCGCCA
GCTGGAATTGAAAGTCGATGACACAATCAAGATCGCTGAGGCTCTGTTGTCAGACCTGCCAGGATTCAGA
TGCTTCCATCAGAGCGCTAAGGACCTGCTGGACCAACTCAAACTGTATGAACAAGAGCAGTTCGACGATT
GGAGCAGAGACATCCAATCCGGCTTGTCTGACAGCAGGTCCGGACTGTGTATTGAGGCTTCCTCAAGGAT
TATGGAACTCGATTCTAACGACGGCTTGCTGAAGGTGCACTACTCCGACAGGCTCGTGATTCTCTTGCGC
GAAGTCCGCCAGTTGTCTGCCTTGGGCTTCGTGATCCCTGCCAAGATCCAGCAGGTGGCTAACATCGCCC
AGAAATTCTGCAAGCAAGCTATCATCTTGAAGCAAGTGGCCCACTTTTACAATTCCATTGATCAGCAAAT
GATCCAATCCCAACGCCCAATGATGCTCCAGAGCGCTCTCGCTTTCGAGCAGATCATTAAGAACTCAAAA
GCTGGATCTGGCGGTAAGAGCCAAATCACATGGGACAACCCCAAAGAGCTGGAGGGCTATATCCAGAAAT
TGCAGAACGCTGCTGAGAGGCTGGCAACAGAGAATAGGAAATTGCGCAAGTGGCATACCACCTTCTGCGA
GAAAGTGGTGGTGCTGATGAACATTGACTTGCTGCGCCAGCAGCAGAGGTGGAAGGACGGTTTGCAGGAA
CTCAGAACTGGACTGGCTACAGTCGAAGCTCAGGGCTTTCAGGCCAGCGATATGCACGCTTGGAAGCAAC
ACTGGAACCACCAACTGTACAAGGCACTCGAACACCAATATCAAATGGGACTGGAGGCTCTCAACGAGAA
TCTGCCTGAGATCAATATCGACCTCACATACAAGCAGGGTCGCCTCCAATTCAGGCCACCTTTCGAAGAG
ATCAGGGCCAAATACTACAGGGAGATGAAACGCTTCATCGGCATTCCAAACCAGTTCAAGGGAGTGGGCG
AGGCTGGTGATGAGTCAATCTTCAGCATTATGATTGATCGCAATGCTTCCGGATTCTTGACAATCTTCTC
CAAGGCTGAAGACCTGTTCAGGCGCTTGTCTGCTGTCCTGCACCAACACAAAGAATGGATCGTCATTGGA
CAGGTGGACATGGAAGCCTTGGTTGAAAAGCACCTCTTTACTGTGCATGACTGGGAAAAGAACTTTAAGG
CCCTGAAGATCAAAGGAAAGGAGGTCGAAAGGCTCCCATCAGCTGTCAAGGTGGACTGCCTGAACATTAA
CTGCAACCCTGTCAAGACAGTCATTGACGATCTCATTCAGAAACTCTTTGACTTGTTGGTGCTCTCTCTG
AAGAAGTCCATCCAGGCTCACTTGCACGAAATTGACACCTTTGTCACTGAAGCTATGGAAGTGCTGACTA
TCATGCCACAGAGCGTCGAGGAGATCGGCGATGCTAACCTGCAATACTCAAAGCTGCAAGAACGCAAACC
TGAAATCCTGCCACTGTTCCAAGAGGCTGAGGACAAGAACCGCCTGTTGAGGACCGTCGCAGGTGGAGGT
CTGGAGACTATCTCTAATCTGAAAGCTAAGTGGGACAAGTTTGAACTCATGATGGAATCCCACCAGTTGA
TGATTAAGGATCAGATCGAGGTGATGAAGGGTAACGTGAAATCTCGCTTGCAAATCTACTACCAGGAGCT
GGAGAAGTTCAAAGCTAGATGGGATCAGCTCAAACCCGGTGACGACGTGATTGAAACTGGCCAACACAAC
ACTTTGGACAAGTCAGCCAAATTGATCAAGGAGAAGAAGATCGAGTTTGATGATCTGGAAGTGACAAGAA
AGAAGCTGGTGGACGATTGTCACCACTTCAGGCTGGAGGAGCCCAACTTTTCTCTGGCTTCATCCATTTC
AAAAGACATCGAGTCCTGTGCCCAGATTTGGGCATTCTACGAGGAGTTTCAGCAAGGATTCCAAGAAATG
GCTAATGAAGACTGGATCACTTTCCGCACCAAAACATACCTGTTCGAGGAGTTCTTGATGAATTGGCATG
ACAGGCTCCGCAAAGTTGAGGAGCATTCTGTTATGACAGTTAAGTTGCAGTCTGAGGTGGACAAGTACAA
GATCGTGATCCCAATTCTCAAATACGTCAGGGGAGAGCACTTGAGCCCAGATCATTGGCTCGACCTGTTT
AGGCTGCTGGGTTTGCCCAGGGGCACCAGCCTCGAAAAGCTGTTGTTCGGCGACCTGTTGCGCGTGGCTG
ATACTATCGTGGCAAAAGCAGCCGATTTGAAGGACCTGAACTCCAGGGCTCAAGGTGAAGTGACAATTAG
AGAGGCACTCAGGGAATTGGACCTGTGGGGAGTTGGAGCTGTCTTCACACTGATTGACTACGAAGACAGC
CAATCTAGGACTATGAAACTGATCAAGGACTGGAAGGACATCGTGAACCAGGTTGGCGATAACAGATGCC
TCCTGCAAAGCCTCAAAGATTCACCCTACTACAAGGGTTTTGAGGACAAGGTGAGCATTTGGGAGCGCAA
GCTGGCCGAACTGGACGAATACCTCCAAAACCTCAACCACATTCAGAGAAAGTGGGTGTACCTCGAACCC
ATCTTTGGTAGGGGAGCACTGCCCAAGGAACAGACTCGCTTCAATAGGGTGGATGAGGATTTCAGATCCA
TTATGACCGACATCAAGAAAGATAACCGCGTGACTACTCTGACAACTCATGCAGGCATTAGGAACTCTCT
CTTGACCATCCTGGATCAGTTGCAGAGATGTCAGCGCTCCCTCAACGAGTTCCTGGAGGAGAAGAGGTCT
GCTTTTCCACGCTTTTACTTCATTGGAGACGACGACCTCCTGGAGATCCTGGGCCAATCCACAAACCCAT
CTGTCATTCAATCACACTTGAAGAAGCTGTTTGCCGGAATCAATAGCGTTTGCTTTGACGAGAAGTCTAA
GCACATTACAGCTATGAAGAGCCTGGAGGGCGAGGTGGTGCCTTTCAAGAACAAGGTGCCACTCTCTAAC
AATGTCGAAACCTGGCTGAATGATCTCGCCTTGGAAATGAAGAAGACCTTGGAACAACTGCTGAAGGAGT
GTGTCACTACCGGCAGATCCTCCCAAGGAGCCGTTGACCCCTCCTTGTTCCCATCCCAGATCCTGTGTTT
GGCTGAGCAGATTAAGTTTACTGAAGACGTTGAGAACGCTATCAAGGACCACTCTCTGCATCAAATCGAG
ACTCAACTCGTCAACAAGCTGGAACAGTACACTAACATCGACACCAGCTCCGAGGACCCTGGAAACACCG
AGAGCGGAATCCTCGAATTGAAGCTGAAAGCCCTCATCCTGGACATCATCCACAATATCGACGTTGTCAA
GCAGCTGAATCAGATCCAGGTCCACACTACCGAAGACTGGGCTTGGAAGAAGCAATTGAGGTTTTACATG
AAGTCTGATCACACTTGCTGTGTTCAAATGGTGGATTCTGAGTTTCAGTACACCTACGAGTATCAGGGTA
ACGCAAGCAAACTCGTCTATACTCCCCTGACTGACAAGTGCTATCTGACCCTGACCCAGGCCATGAAAAT
GGGCCTGGGTGGCAATCCTTACGGACCAGCTGGTACAGGTAAGACCGAGTCAGTCAAAGCACTCGGTGGA
TTGCTGGGTAGACAAGTGTTGGTGTTCAATTGCGATGAGGGAATCGACGTGAAGTCTATGGGACGCATCT
TCGTCGGTCTGGTCAAGTGTGGCGCTTGGGGCTGCTTCGATGAGTTCAATAGACTGGAGGAGTCTGTCCT
GAGCGCAGTCTCTATGCAGATCCAAACAATTCAGGACGCATTGAAGAACCATAGGACCGTGTGCGAATTG
CTGGGTAAAGAAGTCGAGGTGAACTCCAATTCAGGTATCTTCATCACCATGAATCCAGCAGGAAAGGGCT
ACGGAGGAAGGCAGAAATTGCCTGATAATCTGAAGCAGCTCTTTAGACCCGTTGCAATGTCTCACCCCGA
CAACGAGCTGATTGCTGAGGTCATCCTCTATTCCGAGGGCTTTAAGGACGCTAAGGTCCTCTCCAGAAAG
CTGGTGGCAATCTTCAACCTGTCCAGGGAACTGTTGACACCTCAGCAGCACTACGACTGGGGTCTGAGGG
CTCTGAAGACCGTGTTGAGAGGATCTGGAAATCTCTTGAGACAGCTCAACAAAAGCGGAACCACACAAAA
CGCAAACGAATCCCATATTGTGGTTCAGGCACTCCGCCTGAATACTATGAGCAAGTTCACTTTTACTGAT
TGTACTCGCTTCGATGCTCTGATCAAGGATGTGTTCCCTGGAATCGAGCTGAAAGAAGTGGAATACGACG
AACTCTCAGCCGCATTGAAACAAGTGTTTGAGGAGGCAAACTACGAGATCATCCCTAATCAGATCAAGAA
AGCCTTGGAACTCTACGAACAACTGTGTCAGCGCATGGGTGTCGTGATCGTTGGACCCTCTGGTGCTGGT
AAGTCAACTCTGTGGAGAATGCTGAGAGCCGCTCTCTGCAAAACAGGAAAGGTGGTGAAGCAGTACACCA
TGAACCCAAAAGCCATGCCACGCTACCAGTTGCTCGGTCACATTGACATGGATACCAGAGAATGGTCCGA
CGGCGTCCTGACTAACAGCGCTCGCCAGGTGGTTCGCGAGCCACAGGACGTGAGCAGCTGGATCATCTGC
GACGGCGATATTGACCCTGAGTGGATCGAGTCCCTGAACTCCGTGTTGGACGACAATAGGTTGTTGACAA
TGCCCTCTGGCGAGCGCATCCAATTCGGACCCAATGTGAACTTCGTCTTCGAAACCCACGACTTGAGCTG
TGCTTCTCCCGCTACCATCTCCCGCATGGGAATGATTTTCTTGTCCGACGAGGAGACAGACCTCAACAGC
CTGATCAAGTCTTGGTTGAGAAACCAGCCTGCTGAGTACAGAAACAACCTGGAGAACTGGATCGGTGACT
ACTTCGAGAAAGCTCTCCAGTGGGTCCTGAAACAGAATGACTATGTCGTGGAGACATCCCTGGTTGGTAC
AGTCATGAACGGACTCTCTCACCTGCACGGATGCAGGGACCACGACGAGTTTATCATTAACCTGATCAGG
GGACTCGGAGGCAACCTGAATATGAAGTCAAGACTGGAGTTCACTAAGGAAGTGTTTCATTGGGCCAGAG
AATCACCTCCCGATTTCCATAAACCTATGGACACCTACTACGACTCCACTAGGGGACGCTTGGCTACTTA
CGTGCTCAAGAAGCCAGAAGACCTGACCGCTGATGACTTCAGCAACGGCCTGACCCTGCCCGTTATCCAA
ACTCCAGATATGCAACGCGGTCTGGACTATTTCAAACCCTGGCTGTCCTCCGATACCAAACAGCCATTCA
TCCTCGTGGGTCCCGAAGGCTGCGGAAAAGGAATGCTGCTCAGGTACGCATTTTCCCAACTCCGCTCTAC
CCAAATCGCTACAGTGCATTGCTCAGCTCAAACAACTAGCAGGCACCTGCTGCAAAAGCTCTCCCAAACA
TGCATGGTGATTTCTACCAACACCGGCAGGGTCTATAGACCAAAGGATTGCGAACGCCTGGTCCTGTACT
TGAAAGACATCAACCTCCCTAAGTTGGACAAGTGGGGCACTTCAACTCTCGTGGCTTTTCTCCAGCAAGT
TCTCACCTATCAAGGTTTCTATGATGAAAACTTGGAGTGGGTCGGATTGGAGAATATCCAGATCGTGGCC
TCAATGTCTGCCGGAGGCAGGTTGGGAAGACACAAACTGACCACACGCTTCACTAGCATCGTGCGCCTCT
GTTCTATCGATTATCCTGAGAGAGAGCAATTGCAGACCATCTACGGAGCCTACCTGGAACCCGTTCTGCA
CAAGAACCTGAAGAACCACAGCATCTGGGGAAGCTCCAGCAAAATCTACTTGCTGGCTGGATCTATGGTG
CAGGTGTACGAGCAGGTTAGGGCCAAATTCACCGTGGACGATTACAGCCATTACTTCTTCACTCCTTGCA
TTTTGACCCAGTGGGTGCTCGGTTTGTTCCGCTACGATTTGGAGGGAGGCTCATCAAACCACCCACTCGA
CTACGTGTTGGAGATCGTTGCATACGAAGCTAGGAGGTTGTTCAGGGACAAGATCGTGGGAGCCAAAGAA
CTGCACCTGTTCGACATCATCCTGACCTCTGTCTTCCAAGGCGATTGGGGATCTGACATCCTGGATAACA
TGTCTGACTCCTTCTATGTGACCTGGGGAGCAAGACATAACTCCGGTGCTCGCGCTGCCCCAGGTCAGCC
CCTGCCACCACACGGTAAACCTCTGGGTAAGCTGAACAGCACCGACCTGAAAGATGTTATCAAGAAAGGC
CTGATCCATTACGGACGCGACAACCAAAACCTGGATATTCTCCTCTTCCACGAGGTCCTGGAATACATGA
GCAGAATTGATAGAGTGCTGTCCTTTCCCGGAGGCAGCCTGCTGCTGGCAGGAAGAAGCGGAGTCGGTCG
CAGAACCATCACAAGCCTCGTTTCCCACATGCATGGTGCAGTCCTCTTCTCTCCTAAGATTTCAAGAGGT
TATGAACTCAAACAGTTTAAGAATGACCTCAAGCATGTCCTCCAGCTGGCTGGAATCGAGGCCCAGCAGG
TCGTCCTGCTCCTGGAAGACTACCAGTTCGTCCATCCAACATTCCTGGAGATGATCAATTCATTGCTCAG
CTCCGGAGAGGTGCCAGGTCTGTATACCCTGGAGGAGCTGGAACCCCTCCTGCTGCCTCTGAAGGACCAG
GCTTCACAGGACGGATTCTTCGGTCCAGTCTTCAACTACTTCACATACCGCATTCAACAGAATCTGCATA
TTGTCCTGATCATGGACTCTGCAAATTCAAACTTCATGATTAACTGTGAATCCAACCCAGCTCTCCATAA
GAAATGCCAAGTGCTGTGGATGGAAGGATGGAGCAATAGCTCTATGAAGAAGATTCCCGAGATGCTGTTC
TCTGAAACAGGTGGCGGAGAGAAGTACAATGACAAGAAGAGAAAGGAAGAAAAGAAGAAGAACTCCGTGG
ACCCCGATTTTCTCAAGTCTTTTCTCCTGATCCATGAATCTTGCAAGGCTTATGGTGCCACCCCTTCCCA
GTACATGACTTTTCTCCACGTCTATTCTGCTATCTCCTCTAGCAAGAAGAAGGAACTGCTGAAGCGCCAA
TCCCATCTCCAAGCAGGCGTTAGCAAGCTGAATGAAGCAAAGGCCTTGGTGGACGAGTTGAACCGCAAAG
CTGGAGAACAGAGCGTTCTCCTCAAGACCAAACAGGACGAAGCTGATGCCGCTTTGCAAATGATCACCGT
CTCAATGCAGGATGCTTCCGAACAGAAAACTGAACTGGAGAGATTGAAGCACCGCATCGCCGAGGAAGTT
GTGAAAATCGAGGAAAGGAAGAACAAAATCGATGATGAGCTGAAGGAGGTGCAACCTCTGGTTAATGAAG
CCAAGCTGGCCGTGGGTAACATCAAGCCAGAGTCTCTCAGCGAGATTAGGTCCTTGAGAATGCCTCCAGA
CGTGATCAGGGACATCCTGGAAGGCGTGCTCAGGCTCATGGGAATCTTCGACACTTCTTGGGTGTCCATG
AAGAGCTTCTTGGCAAAACGCGGTGTTAGGGAAGACATCGCTACCTTTGATGCAAGGAACATCTCAAAGG
AAATTCGCGAGTCCGTTGAGGAACTCCTCTTTAAGAACAAGGGTTCATTCGATCCCAAGAATGCTAAACG
CGCTTCTACTGCTGCCGCTCCCTTGGCAGCCTGGGTGAAGGCCAATATCCAGTACTCTCATGTGCTGGAA
AGAATCCACCCACTGGAAACTGAGCAAGCTGGACTGGAGTCAAATCTGAAGAAAACCGAAGATAGGAAAA
GAAAACTGGAGGAGCTGTTGAACTCAGTGGGACAGAAAGTGTCCGAGCTGAAGGAAAAGTTCCAGTCCAG
AACTTCAGAAGCTGCCAAACTGGAAGCAGAGGTCAGCAAGGCTCAGGAAACAATCAAAGCCGCAGAAGTG
TTGATTAACCAGCTGGACCGCGAACACAAAAGATGGAACGCACAGGTGGTGGAAATCACTGAAGAACTGG
CCACCCTGCCAAAGAGAGCACAACTCGCAGCTGCTTTCATTACATATCTCTCAGCCGCTCCAGAATCTCT
GAGAAAGACTTGCCTGGAAGAGTGGACCAAATCTGCCGGACTGGAAAAGTTTGACCTCCGCAGGTTCCTG
TGTACTGAATCCGAGCAGCTCATCTGGAAGTCTGAGGGTCTGCCTTCTGACGATCTGTCCATCGAAAACG
CCCTGGTCATTTTGCAGTCCAGAGTCTGCCCTTTTCTGATCGATCCAAGCTCCCAGGCTACCGAGTGGCT
GAAAACACATCTCAAAGACTCAAGACTGGAGGTGATCAACCAGCAAGACTCCAACTTCATTACTGCTCTG
GAGCTGGCTGTGAGGTTCGGCAAGACCCTCATTATCCAGGAAATGGATGGTGTCGAGCCTGTTCTCTATC
CCCTGCTCCGCAGGGACCTGGTTGCTCAGGGTCCAAGGTACGTGGTCCAGATCGGCGATAAGATCATTGA
TTACAATGAAGAGTTCCGCCTCTTTCTGTCAACTAGAAACCCAAACCCCTTCATCCCTCCAGACGCTGCC
TCAATTGTGACAGAGGTGAATTTCACCACTACACGCTCTGGCCTGAGAGGACAGCTCCTGGCCCTGACCA
TCCAGCACGAGAAACCTGATCTCGAAGAGCAGAAAACTAAGTTGCTGCAACAAGAGGAAGATAAGAAGAT
CCAATTGGCTAAGTTGGAGGAAAGCCTCTTGGAGACTCTGGCAACTTCACAGGGAAACATCTTGGAAAAC
AAGGACCTGATCGAGAGCCTGAACCAGACAAAGGCAAGCAGCGCACTGATCCAGGAGTCCTTGAAGGAAA
GCTACAAACTGCAAATCAGCCTGGACCAGGAGAGAGACGCCTACTTGCCTCTGGCAGAATCCGCCTCCAA
AATGTATTTCATTATCAGCGACCTGTCTAAGATCAACAACATGTATAGGTTCTCTCTCGCAGCCTTTCTG
AGATTGTTCCAAAGAGCCCTCCAAAACAAGCAGGACAGCGAAAACACTGAGCAACGCATCCAATCTCTGA
TTTCCTCACTGCAACACATGGTGTATGAATACATTTGTAGATGTCTGTTCAAGGCAGACCAGCTCATGTT
CGCCCTGCACTTTGTGAGGGGTATGCATCCAGAACTCTTTCAAGAGAATGAGTGGGACACTTTTACAGGT
GTCGTCGTCGGAGACATGCTCCGCAAGGCCGACAGCCAACAGAAAATCCGCGACCAGCTGCCCTCCTGGA
TTGACCAGGAGCGCAGCTGGGCAGTCGCAACACTCAAGATCGCTTTGCCCTCACTCTATCAGACCCTCTG
TTTTGAGGACGCAGCCTTGTGGCGCACCTATTACAACAATTCCATGTGCGAGCAGGAGTTTCCCTCCATC
CTGGCCAAGAAGGTGTCTCTCTTCCAACAAATTCTCGTGGTTCAGGTCCTGAGGCCTGATAGACTGCAAT
CAGCTATGGCCCTGTTCGCATGTAAAACCCTGGGCCTCAAGGAAGTCTCCCCACTGCCACTGAATCTGAA
GAGGCTCTACAAAGAAACTCTGGAGATCGAGCCCATTTTGATTATCATCTCCCCAGGTGCAGATCCCTCT
CAGGAGTTGCAAGAGCTGGCTAACGCAGAGAGGTCAGGCGAATGCTACCATCAGGTCGCTATGGGCCAGG
GCCAGGCTGACCTGGCAATTCAGATGCTGAAAGAATGCGCTCGCAACGGCGACTGGCTGTGTTTGAAGAA
TCTGCACCTGGTCGTTTCTTGGCTGCCAGTGCTGGAGAAGGAACTGAACACCTTGCAGCCAAAGGATACC
TTCAGATTGTGGCTGACTGCCGAGGTTCACCCCAACTTCACACCAATCCTGTTGCAATCTAGCCTCAAGA
TCACCTACGAATCCCCTCCAGGTCTGAAGAAGAACCTCATGAGAACTTACGAGTCATGGACTCCTGAACA
AATCTCAAAGAAAGATAACACCCACAGGGCTCATGCTCTGTTTAGCCTCGCCTGGTTTCACGCTGCATGT
CAGGAAAGAAGAAACTACATCCCACAGGGTTGGACCAAATTCTACGAGTTCTCATTGTCCGATTTGAGGG
CAGGTTACAATATCATCGACAGACTGTTTGACGGAGCAAAAGATGTGCAGTGGGAGTTCGTTCACGGTCT
GCTCGAAAATGCTATCTACGGAGGTAGGATTGACAACTATTTCGATCTGCGCGTCCTGCAAAGCTACTTG
AAGCAGTTCTTCAACTCCTCTGTGATCGACGTGTTCAACCAGAGAAACAAGAAGAGCATTTTCCCCTACT
CAGTGTCTCTGCCTCAGTCCTGTAGCATCCTGGACTATAGGGCAGTGATTGAAAAGATCCCCGAAGACGA
CAAACCCTCATTCTTTGGACTGCCTGCAAACATCGCAAGATCCTCACAGCGCATGATCTCATCTCAGGTG
ATTTCTCAGTTGAGGATTCTCGGTAGGTCCATCACTGCTGGTTCCAAGTTCGACCGCGAAATCTGGTCTA
ACGAGTTGTCTCCTGTCTTGAACCTCTGGAAGAAACTCAACCAAAACTCTAACCTGATTCACCAAAAGGT
GCCTCCACCCAACGACAGGCAGGGCTCACCCATCCTCTCTTTCATCATCCTGGAACAGTTCAACGCTATC
AGGCTGGTGCAATCTGTCCATCAGTCCCTGGCTGCCCTGAGCAAGGTTATCAGAGGTACAACACTGCTCA
GCTCAGAAGTTCAAAAGCTGGCCTCTGCCCTGTTGAATCAGAAATGTCCACTGGCCTGGCAAAGCAAATG
GGAAGGCCCAGAAGATCCCCTGCAATATCTCAGAGGACTGGTTGCCAGAGCCCTCGCTATTCAGAACTGG
GTCGATAAGGCTGAAAAGCAGGCCTTGTTGTCTGAGACTCTGGACTTGTCAGAGCTGTTCCACCCTGATA
CCTTCCTGAACGCACTCCGCCAAGAAACTGCACGCGCAGTGGGTAGATCCGTGGACTCTTTGAAATTCGT
TGCATCTTGGAAGGGTCGCTTGCAAGAAGCAAAGCTCCAGATTAAGATCAGCGGATTGCTGCTGGAGGGC
TGTAGCTTTGACGGTAACCAACTGAGCGAGAATCAACTGGATTCACCTTCTGTCTCCTCAGTTCTGCCTT
GCTTCATGGGTTGGATTCCACAAGACGCTTGTGGACCATATTCTCCTGACGAATGCATTAGCCTCCCCGT
CTACACTAGCGCAGAGCGCGACAGGGTTGTGACCAACATCGACGTTCCTTGCGGAGGTAACCAGGACCAG
TGGATTCAATGCGGAGCAGCACTGTTCCTCAAGAATCAGTAACTAGAGCCTGCAGTCTCGACAAGCTTGT
CGAGAAGTACTAGAGGATCATAATCAGCCATACCACATTTGTAGAGGTTTTACTTGCTTTAAAAAACCTC
CCACACCTCCCCCTGAACCTGAAACATAAAATGAATGCAATTGTTGTTGTTAACTTGTTTATTGCAGCTT
ATAATGGTTACAAATAAAGCAATAGCATCACAAATTTCACAAATAAAGCATTTTTTTCACTGCATTCTAG
TTGTGGTTTGTCCAAACTCATCAATGTATCTTATCATGTCTGGAAACATCCACCATTTGGTCACTACTTT
GCTTAGGCGAGAGAGTCTCGGTACCTAACCGAGTGAGCGTATTACTCCTAGCGTTATGGAGATAATTAAA
ATGATAACCATCTCGCAAATAAATAAGTATTTTACTGTTTTCGTAACAGTTTTGTAATAAAAAAACCTAT
AAATATTCCGGATTATTCATACCGTCCCACCATCGGGCGCGGATCCTCAACATGCCTTCAGAAACATTGT
GGGAAATCGCTAAAGCAGAGGTGGAAAAGAGGGGAATCAATGGAAGCGAGGGAGACGGTGCCGAGATCGC
CGAAAAGTTCGTGTTCTTTATCGGCTCAAAGAACGGTGGAAAGACTACAATCATCCTCAGGTGTCTGGAC
CGCGATGAGCCTCCCAAACCAACCCTCGCTCTCGAATACACTTACGGAAGAAGAGCCAAGGGTCACAACA
CTCCCAAAGATATTGCCCACTTTTGGGAGTTGGGAGGTGGCACCTCACTCCTCGACCTGATCTCCATTCC
CATTACTGGCGATACCCTGCGCACCTTCTCCTTGGTGTTGGTGCTGGATCTCTCAAAACCAAATGATCTG
TGGCCTACAATGGAGAACCTGCTGCAAGCTACTAAGTCCCACGTGGATAAGGTGATTATGAAGCTGGGTA
AAACAAACGCAAAGGCAGTTTCTGAGATGAGGCAAAAGATTTGGAACAACATGCCTAAGGACCACCCCGA
TCACGAACTGATCGACCCCTTCCCCGTGCCACTGGTGATCATCGGAAGCAAGTACGACGTGTTTCAAGAT
TTCGAGTCAGAAAAGCGCAAAGTGATCTGCAAAACATTGAGATTCGTGGCCCATTACTATGGTGCATCAT
TGATGTTTACATCCAAGTCAGAAGCCCTCTTGTTGAAGATCAGAGGTGTGATTAACCAGTTGGCCTTCGG
TATTGACAAGTCTAAGTCCATTTGCGTTGATCAGAATAAGCCCCTCTTTATCACTGCCGGACTGGATTCT
TTTGGACAAATTGGCTCTCCACCCGTGCCTGAGAATGACATCGGAAAGCTGCACGCACATTCTCCAATGG
AATTGTGGAAGAAGGTCTATGAGAAGCTCTTCCCTCCTAAGAGCATTAACACCCTGAAAGACATTAAGGA
CCCAGCTCGCGACCCTCAGTATGCCGAGAACGAGGTGGACGAGATGCGCATCCAAAAGGACCTGGAGCTG
GAACAGTACAAGCGCTCATCCTCCAAATCCTGGAAGCAGATCGAACTGGACTCTTGACTAGAGCCTGCAG
TCTCGACAAGCTTGTCGAGAAGTACTAGAGGATCATAATCAGCCATACCACATTTGTAGAGGTTTTACTT
GCTTTAAAAAACCTCCCACACCTCCCCCTGAACCTGAAACATAAAATGAATGCAATTGTTGTTGTTAACT
TGTTTATTGCAGCTTATAATGGTTACAAATAAAGCAATAGCATCACAAATTTCACAAATAAAGCATTTTT
TTCACTGCATTCTAGTTGTGGTTTGTCCAAACTCATCAATGTATCTTATCATGTCTGGAAACATCCACCA
TTTGTTGTACCTATGGGCATGGCACAATTCTAGCGCATGCCATCCTGGGTACTGTTCATATCGTGCAAGA
ATGGAGATAATTAAAATGATAACCATCTCGCAAATAAATAAGTATTTTACTGTTTTCGTAACAGTTTTGT
AATAAAAAAACCTATAAATATTCCGGATTATTCATACCGTCCCACCATCGGGCGCGGATCCTCAACATGG
CAACAAGGGCTCAACCTGGTCCTCTCTCTCAAGCTGGATCTGCTGGCGTGGCTGCTCTGGCTACCGTCGG
AGTGGCTTCTGGACCCGGTCCTGGCAGACCCGGACCACTGCAAGACGAAACCCTCGGCGTGGCTTCCGTG
CCTTCTCAGTGGAGAGCCGTCCAGGGAATTAGAGGCGAAACTAAGTCATGCCAGACTGCATCAATCGCTA
CCGCCTCTGCCTCCGCTCAAGCCAGAAATCATGTGGATGCTCAGGTGCAGACCGAGGCACCTGTCCCTGT
GTCAGTGCAGCCTCCATCTCAGTATGACATCCCCAGGCTCGCAGCCTTCCTGCGCAGAGTCGAGGCTATG
GTGATCAGGGAGCTGAACAAGAACTGGCAATCCCACGCTTTCGATGGATTCGAGGTCAATTGGACTGAAC
AGCAGCAGATGGTTAGCTGCCTGTATACACTGGGTTATCCTCCTGCTCAGGCTCAGGGCCTGCACGTCAC
TTCTATCTCATGGAACTCAACCGGCTCAGTCGTCGCCTGTGCTTACGGTAGGCTGGACCACGGTGACTGG
TCCACACTCAAGTCATTTGTCTGTGCTTGGAACCTCGACCGCAGGGACCTGAGGCCACAACAGCCAAGCG
CTGTCGTGGAGGTCCCTAGCGCTGTCCTGTGCCTGGCCTTCCATCCCACACAGCCAAGCCATGTTGCTGG
TGGACTGTACTCTGGTGAGGTCCTGGTGTGGGACCTCTCACGCCTCGAAGATCCCCTCCTCTGGAGAACT
GGCCTGACTGATGACACCCACACCGACCCAGTGAGCCAGGTCGTCTGGCTCCCAGAACCCGGTCACTCCC
ACAGGTTTCAAGTCCTCAGCGTGGCCACAGACGGCAAGGTCTTGTTGTGGCAGGGCATCGGCGTCGGCCA
GTTGCAGCTGACCGAAGGCTTCGCCCTGGTGATGCAACAGCTGCCTAGGTCTACTAAACTCAAGAAACAC
CCAAGAGGCGAAACCGAGGTTGGTGCTACCGCAGTTGCCTTTTCCTCTTTCGATCCAAGACTCTTCATTC
TGGGTACTGAGGGAGGCTTCCCTCTGAAGTGTTCCCTCGCTGCCGGTGAAGCTGCTCTGACAAGGATGCC
TAGCTCCGTGCCCCTGAGGGCTCCTGCCCAGTTTACCTTCAGCCCACATGGTGGACCCATCTACAGCGTG
AGCTGCTCTCCATTCCACCGCAACCTGTTTCTGAGCGCAGGAACCGACGGCCACGTTCACTTGTACTCTA
TGCTCCAAGCACCTCCCCTGACCTCATTGCAACTGTCTCTGAAGTACTTGTTCGCCGTTAGGTGGTCCCC
TGTTCGCCCACTGGTGTTTGCCGCAGCTTCCGGAAAGGGCGATGTCCAGCTGTTCGATTTGCAGAAATCT
TCTCAAAAGCCCACAGTTTTGATCAAGCAGACTCAAGACGAGAGCCCAGTGTATTGTTTGGAGTTTAACT
CCCAGCAGACCCAGCTGTTGGCTGCTGGTGATGCTCAGGGTACTGTTAAAGTTTGGCAGTTGAGCACAGA
GTTTACAGAACAGGGTCCTCGCGAAGCCGAGGATTTGGATTGCCTGGCAGCTGAGGTGGCTGCATGGTCA
CATCCGCAGTTTGAAAAAGGTAGCGCAGGTAGTGCAGCAGGTAGCGGTGCAGGTTGGAGCCATCCTCAGT
TTGAGAAATGACTAGAGCCTGCAGTCTCGACAAGCTTGTCGAGAAGTACTAGAGGATCATAATCAGCCAT
ACCACATTTGTAGAGGTTTTACTTGCTTTAAAAAACCTCCCACACCTCCCCCTGAACCTGAAACATAAAA
TGAATGCAATTGTTGTTGTTAACTTGTTTATTGCAGCTTATAATGGTTACAAATAAAGCAATAGCATCAC
AAATTTCACAAATAAAGCATTTTTTTCACTGCATTCTAGTTGTGGTTTGTCCAAACTCATCAATGTATCT
TATCATGTCTGGAAACATCCACCATTTGGAACAATTCTATTGAACTTGGCTCGGTCGCGTCGACGATCAT
GGCTCTCGAAATGTAATGCCTGTCATGGAGATAATTAAAATGATAACCATCTCGCAAATAAATAAGTATT
TTACTGTTTTCGTAACAGTTTTGTAATAAAAAAACCTATAAATATTCCGGATTATTCATACCGTCCCACC
ATCGGGCGCGGATCCTCAACATGGAACCTGGTAAGAGAAGGACTAAAGATGACACCTGGAAAGCAGATGA
TTTGAGGAAACACCTGTGGGCTATCCAGTCCGGAGGCAGCAAGGAGGAACGCAAGCACCGCGAGAAGAAG
CTGAGAAAGGAATCTGAGATGGATTTGCCTGAACATAAAGAGCCCAGATGTCGCGATCCAGATCAAGACG
CCAGGAGCAGGGATAGAGTTGCCGAGGTCCACACAGCTAAGGAATCACCACGCGGTGAGAGGGACCGCGA
CAGACAAAGGGAGAGACGCAGAGATGCAAAAGATAGAGAGAAGGAGAAGCTGAAGGAGAAGCATAGAGAG
GCAGAGAAGTCTCACTCTAGGGGCAAAGACCGCGAGAAAGAGAAAGACAGAAGAGCCAGAAAAGAGGAGC
TGAGACAGACTGTCGCACATCACAATTTGTTGGGACAGGAAACAAGAGATCGCCAACTGCTGGAACGCGC
AGAGCGCAAAGGACGCTCAGTGTCTAAGGTGAGGAGCGAAGAGAAGGACGAAGACTCTGAACGCGGAGAC
GAAGACAGGGAAAGGCGCTATAGGGAAAGGAAGCTGCAATACGGCGACTCAAAGGATAATCCCCTGAAAT
ACTGGTTGTATAAGGAGGAAGGTGAAAGAAGGCACCGCAAGCCTCGCGAACCCGACAGAGACAAGAAGCA
TAGAGAAAAGTCAAGCACCAGAGAGAAAAGAGAGAAGTACTCCAAAGAGAAATCAAACAGCTTTTCCGAC
AAGGGAGAAGAGCGCCACAAGGAAAAGAGGCACAAGGAGGGATTTCATTTCGACGACGAACGCCACCAGT
CAAACGTGGATCGCAAAGAGAAGAGCGCTAAAGACGAGCCTCGCAAACGCGAGTTTCAGAACGGCGAGCA
CAGGAACAGAGGAGCCTCCAGCAAGCGCGATGGCACCTCTAGCCAGCACGCTGAAAACCTCGTGAGGAAC
CACGGCAAGGACAAAGATTCTCGCAGGAAACACGGACACGAAGAGGGAAGCTCAGTCTGGTGGAAGCTGG
ACCAAAGACCTGGCGGTGAGGAGACTGTGGAGATCGAGAAGGAAGAGACTGACCTGGAAAACGCTAGAGC
CGACGCATACACCGCTTCTTGTGAGGATGACTTTGAGGACTACGAGGACGATTTCGAGGTCTGCGACGGC
GATGACGATGAGTCATCCAATGAACCCGAGAGCAGAGAGAAGTTGGAGGAACTCCCTCTCGCCCAGAAGA
AGGAGATTCAAGAGATTCAGAGAGCAATCAATGCTGAGAACGAGAGAATTGGCGAACTCTCACTGAAACT
GTTTCAGAAGAGGGGAAGAACTGAGTTCGAGAAGGAACCTAGGACTGACACAAACTCATCCCCTTCTCGC
GCTTCTGTTTGTGGCATTTTCGTTGATTTCGCATCCGCATCTCACAGGCAGAAGTCAAGAACTCAAGCTC
TCAAGCAAAAGATGCGCTCCACTAAACTGCTCAGACTGATCGACCTGGACTTTTCCTTTACATTCAGCCT
GCTCGACCTCCCACCTGTCAACGAATACGATATGTACATCAGAAACTTTGGCAAGAAGAATACTAAACAG
GCCTATGTGCAGTGCAATGAGGATAATGTGGAAAGAGACATTCAGACCGAAGAGATTGAAACACGCGAAG
TTTGGACCCAGCATCCAGGCGAAAGCACTGTTGTCTCTGGAGGCTCCGAGCAGAGAGACACAAGCGACGC
CGTGGTGATGCCCAAGATTGACACCCCTAGGTTGTGCAGCTTCCTCAGAGCAGCCTGCCAGGTCATGGCC
GTGCTGCTGGAGGAAGATAGGCTCGCTGCCGAGCCTTCTTGGAACCTGAGAGCCCAAGACAGAGCACTGT
ATTTCTCAGACAGCTCTTCACAGTTGAACACCAGCCTGCCATTCTTGCAAAACCGCAAAGTCTCCTCCCT
GCATACCTCTAGGGTGCAGCGCCAGATGGTGGTGTCCGTGCACGACTTGCCTGAAAAGTCCTTCGTGCCC
CTGCTGGACTCCAAGTATGTGTTGTGCGTGTGGGACATCTGGCAACCCTCCGGACCCCAGAAAGTGCTGA
TTTGTGAATCACAAGTGACCTGCTGTTGTCTCTCCCCACTGAAGGCCTTTCTGCTCTTTGCCGGTACTGC
ACACGGAAGCGTGGTCGTGTGGGACCTGAGAGAGGACTCTCGCCTCCACTATTCCGTCACACTGTCTGAC
GGATTCTGGACCTTTAGAACTGCAACATTTTCCACAGATGGCATTCTGACTTCAGTGAATCACAGGAGCC
CCTTGCAGGCCGTGGAGCCAATCAGCACCTCAGTGCACAAGAAGCAATCATTTGTTCTGAGCCCCTTCTC
TACTCAGGAAGAGATGTCAGGCCTCTCTTTTCACATCGCAAGCCTGGATGAGTCTGGTGTCCTCAACGTT
TGGGTCGTGGTCGAACTCCCAAAAGCTGACATCGCTGGTTCAATCTCTGATCTCGGTTTGATGCCTGGTG
GTAGAGTCAAGTTGGTGCACAGCGCTCTGATCCAGCTGGGTGATAGCCTGAGCCATAAAGGCAATGAGTT
CTGGGGTACTACCCAGACTTTGAACGTCAAATTCCTGCCCAGCGACCCTAACCACTTCATCATCGGCACC
GATATGGGCCTGATTTCTCACGGTACTAGGCAGGACCTGAGAGTTGCCCCTAAACTGTTCAAGCCCCAGC
AACACGGAATCAGACCAGTTAAGGTGAACGTGATTGACTTCTCTCCCTTCGGCGAGCCCATCTTCCTCGC
TGGCTGTAGCGACGGTTCAATCAGATTGCACCAGCTGTCTTCTGCTTTCCCACTGCTCCAGTGGGACTCT
TCCACCGATTCACATGCTGTGACAGGTTTGCAGTGGTCACCTACTCGCCCTGCTGTGTTCCTGGTTCAAG
ACGATACTTCCAACATCTACATCTGGGACCTGCTCCAATCTGATCTCGGACCAGTTGCCAAGCAGCAGGT
GTCTCCAAACCGCCTCGTCGCAATGGCTGCCGTGGGCGAACCTGAGAAGGCTGGCGGTTCTTTCCTGGCT
CTGGTTCTCGCTCGCGCTTCCGGCTCTATTGACATTCAGCACTTGAAACGCAGGTGGGCTGCCCCAGAAG
TGGATGAGTGCAATAGGCTGAGGCTGTTGCTGCAAGAAGCCTTGTGGCCTGAGGGTAAGCTGCACAAGTA
GCTAGAGCCTGCAGTCTCGACAAGCTTGTCGAGAAGTACTAGAGGATCATAATCAGCCATACCACATTTG
TAGAGGTTTTACTTGCTTTAAAAAACCTCCCACACCTCCCCCTGAACCTGAAACATAAAATGAATGCAAT
TGTTGTTGTTAACTTGTTTATTGCAGCTTATAATGGTTACAAATAAAGCAATAGCATCACAAATTTCACA
AATAAAGCATTTTTTTCACTGCATTCTAGTTGTGGTTTGTCCAAACTCATCAATGTATCTTATCATGTCT
GGAAACATCCACCATTTGCCGCCAAATATCGGCGGAAGTCTTGATTTTGGCGCGCCAGCCTCTAGCGAGG
GCCTATGCTTTTTAAAATGGAGATAATTAAAATGATAACCATCTCGCAAATAAATAAGTATTTTACTGTT
TTCGTAACAGTTTTGTAATAAAAAAACCTATAAATATTCCGGATTATTCATACCGTCCCACCATCGGGCG
CGGATCCTCAAC
[267 nt withheld, positions 24303-24569]
TAACTAGAGCCTGCAGTCTCGACAAGCTTGTCGAGAAGTACTAGAGGATCATAATCAGCCATACCACATT
TGTAGAGGTTTTACTTGCTTTAAAAAACCTCCCACACCTCCCCCTGAACCTGAAACATAAAATGAATGCA
ATTGTTGTTGTTAACTTGTTTATTGCAGCTTATAATGGTTACAAATAAAGCAATAGCATCACAAATTTCA
CAAATAAAGCATTTTTTTCACTGCATTCTAGTTGTGGTTTGTCCAAACTCATCAATGTATCTTATCATGT
CTGGAAACATCCACCATTTGCGTGTGCAAACTCATCGGTTATTACAGCGTGAATTCATGAATAATGCCGC
TTCTTGAGTACGCTGCATGGAGATAATTAAAATGATAACCATCTCGCAAATAAATAAGTATTTTACTGTT
TTCGTAACAGTTTTGTAATAAAAAAACCTATAAATATTCCGGATTATTCATACCGTCCCACCATCGGGCG
CGGATCCTCAACATGTCCGACCGCAAGGCTGTGATCAAGAACGCTGACATGAGCGAGGACATGCAGCAGG
ACGCTGTGGACTGCGCTACCCAGGCTATGGAAAAGTACAACATCGAGAAGGATATCGCCGCCTACATCAA
GAAGGAGTTCGACAAGAAGTACAACCCCACCTGGCACTGCATCGTGGGTCGTAACTTCGGTTCCTACGTG
ACCCACGAGACTAAGCACTTCATCTACTTCTACCTGGGCCAGGTGGCCATCCTGCTGTTCAAGTCCGGTT
AACTAGAGCCTGCAGTCTCGACAAGCTTGTCGAGAAGTACTAGAGGATCATAATCAGCCATACCACATTT
GTAGAGGTTTTACTTGCTTTAAAAAACCTCCCACACCTCCCCCTGAACCTGAAACATAAAATGAATGCAA
TTGTTGTTGTTAACTTGTTTATTGCAGCTTATAATGGTTACAAATAAAGCAATAGCATCACAAATTTCAC
AAATAAAGCATTTTTTTCACTGCATTCTAGTTGTGGTTTGTCCAAACTCATCAATGTATCTTATCATGTC
TGGAAACATCCACCATTTGTAAGGTAATTCGCTTGGATACACCGTGTCCGAGCTCGGCATGACATTCATT
CAGCTTTGGTCAAGCATGGAGATAATTAAAATGATAACCATCTCGCAAATAAATAAGTATTTTACTGTTT
TCGTAACAGTTTTGTAATAAAAAAACCTATAAATATTCCGGATTATTCATACCGTCCCACCATCGGGCGC
GGATCCTCAAC
[288 nt withheld, positions 25841-26128]
TAACTAGAGCCTGCAGTCTCGACAAGCTTGTCGAGAAGTACTAGAGGATCATAATCAGCCATACCACATT
TGTAGAGGTTTTACTTGCTTTAAAAAACCTCCCACACCTCCCCCTGAACCTGAAACATAAAATGAATGCA
ATTGTTGTTGTTAACTTGTTTATTGCAGCTTATAATGGTTACAAATAAAGCAATAGCATCACAAATTTCA
CAAATAAAGCATTTTTTTCACTGCATTCTAGTTGTGGTTTGTCCAAACTCATCAATGTATCTTATCATGT
CTGGAAACATCCACCATTTGGAAGTAGCTGTTTGATTCCTACAGCCTACGCCTGCAGGAGATAGTGACTG
GCTTTCCCGTATCCAAGTATGGAGATAATTAAAATGATAACCATCTCGCAAATAAATAAGTATTTTACTG
TTTTCGTAACAGTTTTGTAATAAAAAAACCTATAAATATTCCGGATTATTCATACCGTCCCACCATCGGG
CGCGGATCCTCAACATGGCAGAGGTTGAGGAGACATTGAAACGCATCCAATCACATAAAGGTGTTATTGG
CACAATGGTGGTGAACGCAGAGGGAATCCCAATTAGAACCACCCTGGACAACTCCACAACCGTGCAGTAT
GCTGGCTTGTTGCACCATTTGACCATGAAAGCTAAGAGCACAGTCAGGGACATTGATCCTCAGAATGACC
TGACTTTCCTGAGGATCAGATCTAAGAAACATGAGATCATGGTGGCACCAGACAAGGAATACCTGCTGAT
CGTCATCCAGAACCCTTGCGAATGACTAGAGCCTGCAGTCTCGACAAGCTTGTCGAGAAGTACTAGAGGA
TCATAATCAGCCATACCACATTTGTAGAGGTTTTACTTGCTTTAAAAAACCTCCCACACCTCCCCCTGAA
CCTGAAACATAAAATGAATGCAATTGTTGTTGTTAACTTGTTTATTGCAGCTTATAATGGTTACAAATAA
AGCAATAGCATCACAAATTTCACAAATAAAGCATTTTTTTCACTGCATTCTAGTTGTGGTTTGTCCAAAC
TCATCAATGTATCTTATCATGTCTGGAAACATCCACCATTTGTTCTAGTGTTAGGAGAAGCTCACGTACC
TCGCGGCCGCTGGTCCTTAATAGTGCCTTACGAATACGCGATGGAGATAATTAAAATGATAACCATCTCG
CAAATAAATAAGTATTTTACTGTTTTCGTAACAGTTTTGTAATAAAAAAACCTATAAATATTCCGGATTA
TTCATACCGTCCCACCATCGGGCGCGGATCCTCAAC
[339 nt withheld, positions 27425-27763]
TGACTAGAGCCTGCAGTCTCGACAAGCTTGTCGAGAAGTACTAGAGGATCATAATCAGCCATACCACATT
TGTAGAGGTTTTACTTGCTTTAAAAAACCTCCCACACCTCCCCCTGAACCTGAAACATAAAATGAATGCA
ATTGTTGTTGTTAACTTGTTTATTGCAGCTTATAATGGTTACAAATAAAGCAATAGCATCACAAATTTCA
CAAATAAAGCATTTTTTTCACTGCATTCTAGTTGTGGTTTGTCCAAACTCATCAATGTATCTTATCATGT
CTGGAAACATCCACCATTTGTGCTGATAATGGATTTTCAATCGACGCGCCTCTAGAAGCGCACCACACTT
TGAGTTGGGTCTAATTATGGAGATAATTAAAATGATAACCATCTCGCAAATAAATAAGTATTTTACTGTT
TTCGTAACAGTTTTGTAATAAAAAAACCTATAAATATTCCGGATTATTCATACCGTCCCACCATCGGGCG
CGGATCCTCAACATGGCTACCTCCATCGGCGTGTCCTTCTCCGTGGGCGACGGTGTCCCTGAGGCTGAGA
AGAACGCTGGCGAGCCCGAGAACACCTACATCCTGCGTCCCGTGTTCCAGCAGCGTTTCCGTCCCTCCGT
GGTCAAGGACTGCATCCACGCTGTGCTGAAGGAAGGACTGGCTAACGCTGAGTACTCCCCCGAGGAAATG
CCCCAGCTGACCAAGCACCTGTCCGAGAACATCAAGGACAAGCTCAAGGAAATGGGCTTCGACCGCTACA
AGATGGTGGTGCAGGTCGTGATCGGCGAGCAGCGTGGCGAAGGCGTGTTCATGGCTTCCCGTTGTTTCTG
GGACGCTGACACCGACAACTACACCCACGACGTTTTCATGAACGACTCCCTGTTCTGCGTGGTGGCTGCT
TTCGGTTGCTTCTACTACTAACTAGAGCCTGCAGTCTCGACAAGCTTGTCGAGAAGTACTAGAGGATCAT
AATCAGCCATACCACATTTGTAGAGGTTTTACTTGCTTTAAAAAACCTCCCACACCTCCCCCTGAACCTG
AAACATAAAATGAATGCAATTGTTGTTGTTAACTTGTTTATTGCAGCTTATAATGGTTACAAATAAAGCA
ATAGCATCACAAATTTCACAAATAAAGCATTTTTTTCACTGCATTCTAGTTGTGGTTTGTCCAAACTCAT
CAATGTATCTTATCATGTCTGGAAACATCCACCATTTGAGCGCTGGGCGTATTAATCATATTTCCCAGCC
ATGGCTGTATCAAGCTACTTACCTGTGGACTGAGATGGAGATAATTAAAATGATAACCATCTCGCAAATA
AATAAGTATTTTACTGTTTTCGTAACAGTTTTGTAATAAAAAAACCTATAAATATTCCGGATTATTCATA
CCGTCCCACCATCGGGCGCGGATCCTCAACATGGAAGAGTACCACCGTCACTGCGACGAAGTGGGCTTCA
ACGCTGAAGAGGCTCACAACATCGTGAAGGAATGCGTGGACGGTGTCCTGGGTGGCGAGGACTACAACCA
CAACAACATCAACCAGTGGACCGCTTCCATCGTCGAGCAGTCCCTGACCCACCTGGTCAAGCTGGGCAAG
GCTTACAAGTACATCGTGACCTGCGCTGTGGTGCAGAAGTCCGCTTACGGTTTCCACACCGCCTCCAGCT
GTTTCTGGGACACCACCTCCGACGGAACCTGCACCGTGCGTTGGGAGAACCGTACCATGAACTGCATCGT
GAACGTGTTCGCTATCGCCATCGTGCTGTAACTAGAGCCTGCAGTCTCGACAAGCTTGTCGAGAAGTACT
AGAGGATCATAATCAGCCATACCACATTTGTAGAGGTTTTACTTGCTTTAAAAAACCTCCCACACCTCCC
CCTGAACCTGAAACATAAAATGAATGCAATTGTTGTTGTTAACTTGTTTATTGCAGCTTATAATGGTTAC
AAATAAAGCAATAGCATCACAAATTTCACAAATAAAGCATTTTTTTCACTGCATTCTAGTTGTGGTTTGT
CCAAACTCATCAATGTATCTTATCATGTCTGGAAACATCCACCATTTGGACCTCACATAGCTCTTGTTGA
AGAGCTGTGCTAGCACATGATTCGGTAATAGCTCTACGTTGCCGATGGAGATAATTAAAATGATAACCAT
CTCGCAAATAAATAAGTATTTTACTGTTTTCGTAACAGTTTTGTAATAAAAAAACCTATAAATATTCCGG
ATTATTCATACCGTCCCACCATCGGGCGCGGATCCTCAACATGGCAGTTAAGGTTGCAGCAGCATCAGCT
TTGTCTTTGTGTCATGCCGTGAGGCGCTCTTCCAAACAACCACTCTTTAAGGAGCTGCTCAGAAGACCTT
TGCAGTTCAGCGTGGTGACTAAGTGTGATCAGAAAGCTGTGATCAAGAATGCCGACATGAGCGAGGAGAT
GCAGCAGGACTCCGTTGAGTGTGCTGCACAGGCTCTGGAGAAATACAACATTGAAGACACTGCTGCCCAC
ATTAAGAAGGAGTTCGACAAGAAGGACACCGACTTTACTGTTGCTAAGCAGCTCTTGATGACTCTCAACA
AAGCAGAAGTGCTGGAGTGCTTGCCTGCCGTCTGTATGGATCTCTTGCTCCCTGTCACCGCACAGCGCAA
TTCATTGATCCCCTTGGGCATCCAAGGTTGTAGACGCCTGAGACTCCTGAGCCAGGGATGCGGATCTGAG
GAACGCGCTCCCGTTCCACGCGTCGCTGCACCCCTCGACCTGTCCCTGCATCCTGTTCCACTGAGCCTGA
AACGCCACCAGGAGAAAAGGGAGGGAGAGAAATCAAGCCAGCAGGCTGCTGGCTCCTTCGGCGACGCACT
GGTTGGCAACATCAGGGGAGTTCTCGACCAGAGAGCTTCAGCCCCTTCCCTCGCTCCATTTCTGGTCGGT
TTGGGAGAAGGTAAGGGAGCCAGGAAGAAGGAAGGCAAGAGAGGAGGCTTTTGCTGCTCCGTGCTGGAGG
AGGAGTGGGCCACCCCTTTCTCCTCTCCTGGTAATAGAGATGTGCCCTCCGACGGTTCCGTGCACCCATT
CAGATTCAGGGGTAAAGTGGGCGTGAAACAACAGCCTCAAAGCTGGCTCAGCGAGATGTGGTTGCGCCAA
AACACTCGCGGTATTTCACTGTGACTAGAGCCTGCAGTCTCGACAAGCTTGTCGAGAAGTACTAGAGGAT
CATAATCAGCCATACCACATTTGTAGAGGTTTTACTTGCTTTAAAAAACCTCCCACACCTCCCCCTGAAC
CTGAAACATAAAATGAATGCAATTGTTGTTGTTAACTTGTTTATTGCAGCTTATAATGGTTACAAATAAA
GCAATAGCATCACAAATTTCACAAATAAAGCATTTTTTTCACTGCATTCTAGTTGTGGTTTGTCCAAACT
CATCAATGTATCTTATCATGTCTGGAAACATCCACCATTTAAATGGAGTTAGGTTTAAACGGATCTGATC
ACTGCTTGAGCCTAGAAGATCCGGCTGCTAACAAAGCCCGAAAGGAAGCTGAGTTGGCTGCTGCCACCGC
TGAGCAATAACTATCATAACCCCTAGGGTATACCCATCTAATTGGAACCAGATAAGTGAAATCTAGTTCC
AAACTATTTTGTCATTTTTAATTTTCGTATTAGCTTACGACGCTACACCCAGTTCCCATCTATTTTGTCA
CTCTTCCCTAAATAATCCTTAAAAACTCCATTTCCACCCCTCCCAGTTCCCAACTATTTTGTCCGCCCAC
AACCGGTTGACTTGGGTCAACTGTCAGACCAAGTTTACTCATA
